Addgene plasmid #31972: pEGFP-STAG2-wildtype
Depositing lab: Todd Waldman. Depositing organization: Georgetown University. Publication: Mutational inactivation of STAG2 causes aneuploidy in human cancer. Solomon DA, Kim T, Diaz-Martinez LA, Fair J, Elkahloun AG, Harris BT, Toretsky JA, Rosenberg SA, Shukla N, Ladanyi M, Samuels Y, James CD, Yu H, Kim JS, Waldman T. Science. 2011 Aug 19;333(6045):1039-43. 10.1126/science.1203619 PubMed 21852505.
Backbone
  Vector backbone: pEGFP-C3
  Backbone manufacturer: Clontech
  Backbone size w/o insert (bp): 4727
  Vector type: Mammalian Expression
  Selectable markers: Neomycin (select with G418)
Growth in bacteria
  Bacterial resistance: Kanamycin, 50 μg/mL
  Growth temperature: 37°C
  Growth strain: DH5alpha
  Copy number: High Copy
Gene/Insert
  Gene/Insert name: human STAG2 cDNA (alt names: stromal antigen 2; SA-2)
  Species: H. sapiens (human)
  Mutation: wild-type
  Entrez Gene: STAG2 (a.k.a. SA-2, SA2, SCC3B, bA517O1.1)
  Promoter: CMV
  Tag / fusion protein: EGFP (N terminal on backbone); FLAG (C terminal on insert)
  Cloning method: Restriction Enzyme; 5′ cloning site SalI (destroyed during cloning); 3′ cloning site XhoI (not destroyed)
  Sequencing primers: 5′ GFP-Fwd [CATGGTCCTGCTGGAGTTCGTG]
Terms and licenses: Academic/Nonprofit Terms; Industry Terms: Not Available to Industry
How to cite: pEGFP-STAG2-wildtype was a gift from Todd Waldman (Addgene plasmid # 31972 ; http://n2t.net/addgene:31972 ; RRID:Addgene_31972)
