[The description below was written by a language model from this plasmid's Addgene catalogue record.]
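Description:
pEGFP-STAG2-wildtype is a mammalian expression plasmid built on the Clontech pEGFP-C3 backbone (about 4.7 kb without insert), carrying the wild-type human STAG2 cDNA (stromal antigen 2, also called SA-2 or SCC3B). It is maintained as a high-copy plasmid in E. coli under kanamycin selection. In mammalian cells, the neomycin resistance marker allows G418 selection of stable transfectants. In this backbone family a single resistance cassette typically provides both activities.

The STAG2 coding sequence is placed downstream of and in frame with EGFP, so the CMV promoter drives strong constitutive expression of a fusion protein. EGFP sits at the N terminus, supplied by the backbone, and a FLAG epitope sits at the C terminus, supplied with the insert. The cDNA was introduced by restriction cloning, with the 5′ SalI junction destroyed in the process and the 3′ XhoI site retained. The dual tagging allows the protein to be followed by fluorescence in live or fixed cells. It can also be detected or immunoprecipitated through either GFP or FLAG.

STAG2 encodes a subunit of the cohesin complex, which holds sister chromatids together. The construct comes from work linking mutational inactivation of STAG2 to aneuploidy in human cancer. The record does not spell out a specific use. The "wild-type" label suggests it serves as the reference form for ectopic expression, localisation or comparison with mutant STAG2 versions. No feature table was supplied, so details such as polyadenylation signals and replication origins are not documented here.
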