>Addgene plasmid #31972 | pEGFP-STAG2-wildtype | depositor partial sequence | sequence record 36089 | STAG2 cDNA insert
CTCGACGAGCTCACTAGTCGCGGCCGCATGATAGCAGCTCCAGAAATACCAACTGATTTTAATCTACTAC
AGGAGTCAGAAACACATTTTTCTTCTGACACAGATTTTGAAGATATCGAAGGAAAAAACCAAAAGCAAGG
CAAAGGCAAAACTTGTAAAAAAGGCAAAAAGGGCCCAGCAGAAAAGGGCAAAGGTGGAAATGGAGGAGGA
AAACCTCCTTCTGGTCCAAACCGAATGAATGGTCATCACCAACAGAATGGAGTGGAAAACATGATGTTGT
TTGAAGTTGTTAAAATGGGCAAGAGTGCTATGCAGTCGGTGGTAGATGATTGGATAGAATCATACAAGCA
TGACCGAGATATAGCACTTCTTGACCTTATCAACTTTTTTATTCAGTGTTCAGGCTGTAAAGGAGTTGTC
ACAGCAGAAATGTTTAGACATATGCAGAACTCTGAGATAATTCGAAAAATGACTGAAGAATTCGATGAGG
ATAGTGGAGATTATCCACTTACCATGGCTGGTCCTCAGTGGAAGAAGTTCAAATCCAGTTTTTGTGAATT
CATTGGCGTGTTAGTACGGCAATGTCAATATAGTATCATATATGATGAGTATATGATGGATACAGTCATT
TCACTTCTTACAGGATTGTCTGACTCACAAGTCAGAGCATTTCGACATACAAGCACCCTGGCAGCTATGA
AGTTGATGACAGCTTTGGTGAATGTGGCACTAAATCTTAGCATTAATATGGATAATACACAAAGACAATA
TGAAGCAGAACGGAATAAAATGATTGGAAAACGAGCCAATGAGAGGCTAGAACTCCTGCTACAAAAGCGG
AAAGAGCTTCAGGAAAATCAAGATGAAATAGAAAATATGATGAATGCAATATTTAAAGGAGTGTTTGTAC
ATAGATACCGTGATGCGATAGCTGAAATTCGAGCTATTTGCATTGAAGAGATTGGCATTTGGATGAAGAT
GTATAGTGATGCCTTTCTTAATGACAGTTATTTAAAATATGTTGGTTGGACTATGCATGATAAGCAAGGT
GAAGTAAGACTCAAATGTCTTACTGCTCTACAAGGGCTTTATTATAACAAAGAGCTTAATTCCAAACTGG
AACTTTTTACCAGTCGGTTCAAGGATAGAATTGTGTCTATGACCCTTGACAAAGAATATGATGTTGCAGT
ACAAGCAATAAAATTACTCACTCTTGTTTTACAGAGTAGTGAAGAAGTTCTCACTGCAGAAGATTGTGAA
AATGTCTATCATCTGGTTTATTCAGCTCACCGGCCAGTAGCAGTAGCAGCTGGAGAATTTCTCTACAAAA
AGCTCTTCAGTCGTAGAGATCCAGAGGAGGATGGAATGATGAAAAGAAGAGGAAGACAAGGTCCAAATGC
CAACCTTGTTAAGACATTGGTTTTTTTCTTTCTAGAAAGTGAGTTACATGAGCATGCAGCATACCTTGTG
GATAGCATGTGGGACTGTGCTACTGAGCTGCTGAAAGACTGGGAATGTATGAATAGCTTGTTACTGGAAG
AGCCACTTAGTGGAGAGGAAGCACTAACAGATAGGCAAGAGAGTGCTCTGATTGAAATAATGCTTTGTAC
CATTAGACAAGCGGCTGAATGTCATCCTCCCGTGGGAAGAGGGACAGGAAAAAGGGTGCTTACAGCAAAG
GAGAAGAAGACACAGTTGGATGATAGGACAAAAATCACTGAGCTTTTTGCCGTGGCCCTTCCTCAGTTAT
TAGCAAAATACTCTGTAGATGCAGAAAAGGTGACTAACTTGTTGCAGTTGCCTCAGTACTTTGATTTGGA
AATATATACCACTGGACGATTAGAAAAGCATTTGGATGCCTTATTGCGACAGATCCGGAATATTGTAGAG
AAGCACACAGATACAGATGTTTTGGAAGCATGTTCTAAAACTTACCATGCACTCTGTAATGAAGAGTTCA
CAATCTTCAACAGAGTAGATATTTCAAGAAGTCAACTGATAGATGAATTGGCAGATAAATTTAACCGGCT
TCTTGAAGATTTTCTGCAAGAGGGTGAAGAACCTGATGAAGATGATGCATATCAGGTATTGTCAACATTG
AAGAGGATCACTGCTTTTCATAATGCCCATGACCTTTCAAAGTGGGATTTATTTGCTTGTAATTACAAAC
TCTTGAAAACTGGAATCGAAAATGGAGACATGCCTGAGCAGATTGTTATTCACGCACTGCAGTGTACTCA
CTATGTAATCCTTTGGCAACTTGCTAAGATAACTGAAAGCAGCTCTACAAAGGAGGACTTGCTGCGTTTA
AAGAAACAAATGAGAGTATTTTGTCAGATATGTCAACATTACCTGACCAACGTGAATACTACTGTTAAGG
AACAGGCCTTCACTATTCTGTGTGATATTTTGATGATCTTCAGCCATCAGATTATGTCAGGAGGGCGTGA
CATGTTAGAGCCATTAGTGTATACCCCTGATTCTTCATTGCAGTCTGAGTTGCTCAGCTTTATTTTGGAT
CATGTCTTCATTGAACAGGATGATGATAATAATAGTGCAGATGGTCAGCAAGAGGATGAAGCCAGTAAAA
TTGAAGCTCTGCACAAGAGAAGAAATTTACTTGCAGCATTTTGTAAGCTAATTGTATATACTGTGGTGGA
GATGAATACAGCTGCAGATATCTTCAAACAGTATATGAAGTATTATAATGACTATGGAGATATCATCAAA
GAAACAATGAGTAAAACAAGGCAGATAGACAAAATTCAGTGTGCTAAGACCCTTATTCTCAGTCTGCAAC
AGCTTTTTAATGAAATGATACAAGAAAATGGCTATAATTTTGATAGATCATCCTCTACATTTAGTGGCAT
AAAAGAACTTGCTCGACGTTTTGCTTTAACTTTTGGACTTGATCAGTTGAAAACAAGAGAAGCCATTGCC
ATGCTACACAAAGATGGCATAGAATTTGCTTTTAAAGAGCCTAATCCGCAAGGGGAGAGCCATCCACCTT
TAAATTTGGCATTTCTTGATATTCTGAGTGAATTTTCTTCTAAACTACTTCGACAAGACAAAAGAACAGT
GTATGTTTACTTGGAAAAGTTCATGACCTTTCAGATGTCACTCCGAAGAGAGGATGTGTGGCTTCCACTG
ATGTCTTACCGAAATTCTTTGCTAGCTGGTGGTGATGATGACACCATGTCAGTCATTAGTGGAATCAGCA
GCCGGGGGTCAACAGTACGGAGTAAAAAATCAAAACCATCTACAGGAAAACGGAAAGTGGTTGAGGGCAT
GCAGCTTTCACTCACTGAAGAAAGTAGTAGTAGTGACAGTATGTGGTTAAGCAGAGAACAAACACTGCAC
ACCCCTGTTATGATGCAGACACCACAACTCACCTCCACTATTATGAGAGAGCCCAAAAGATTACGGCCTG
AGGATAGCTTCATGAGTGTTTATCCAATGCAGACTGAACATCATCAAACACCTCTTGATTATAATCGGCG
TGGCACAAGCCTAATGGAAGATGATGAAGAGCCAATTGTGGAAGATGTTATGATGTCCTCAGAAGGGAGG
ATTGAGGATCTTAATGAGGGAATGGATTTTGACACCATGGATATAGATTTGCCACCATCAAAGAACAGAC
GAGAGAGAACAGAACTGAAGCCTGATTTCTTTGATCCAGCTTCAATTATGGATGAATCAGTTCTTGGAGT
GTCAATGTTTGATTATAAAGATGACGATGACAAGTAACTCGAG
