>Addgene plasmid #31972 | pEGFP-STAG2-wildtype | addgene partial sequence | sequence record 36901 | EGFP-C 5'-CATGGTCCTGCTGGAGTTCGTG-3'
TCTCGGCATGGACGAGCTGTACAAGTACTCAGATCTCGACGAGCTCACTAGTCGCGGCCGCATGATAGCA
GCTCCAGAAATACCAACTGATTTTAATCTACTACAGGAGTCAGAAACACATTTTTCTTCTGACACAGATT
TTGAAGATATCGAAGGAAAAAACCAAAAGCAAGGCAAAGGCAAAACTTGTAAAAAAGGCAAAAAGGGCCC
AGCAGAAAAGGGCAAAGGTGGAAATGGAGGAGGAAAACCTCCTTCTGGTCCAAACCGAATGAATGGTCAT
CACCAACAGAATGGAGTGGAAAACATGATGTTGTTTGAAGTTGTTAAAATGGGCAAGAGTGCTATGCAGT
CGGTGGTAGATGATTGGATAGAATCATACAAGCATGACCGAGATATAGCACTTCTTGACCTTATCAACTT
TTTTATTCAGTGTTCAGGCTGTAAAGGAGTTGTCACAGCAGAAATGTTTAGACATATGCAGAACTCTGAG
ATAATTCGAAAAATGACTGAAGAATTCGATGAGGATAGTGGAGATTATCCACTTACCATGGCTGGTCCTC
AGTGGAAGAAGTTCAAATCCAGTTTTTGTGAATTCATTGGCGTGTTAGTACGGCAATGTCAATATAGTAT
CATATATGATGAGTATATGATGGATACAGTCATTTCACTTCTTACAGGATTGTCTGACTCACAAGTCAGA
GCATTTCGACATACAAGCACCCTGGCAGCTATGAAGTTGATGACAGCTTTGGTGAATGTGGCACTAAATC
TTAGCATTAATATGGATAATACACAAAGACAATATGAAGCAGAACGGAATAAAATGATTGGAAAACGAGC
CAATGAGAGG
