>Addgene plasmid #31972 | pEGFP-STAG2-wildtype | addgene partial sequence | sequence record 36916 | SV40pA-R 5'-GAAATTTGTGATGCTATTGC-3'
AGTTAACAACAACAATTGCATTCATTTTATGTTTCAGGTTCAGGGGGAGGTGTGGGAGGTTTTTTAAAGC
AAGTAAAACCTCTACAAATGTGGTATGGCTGATTATGATCAGTTATCTAGATCCGGTGGATCCCGGGCCC
GCGGTACCGTCGACTGCAGAATTCGAAGCTTGAGCTCGAGTTACTTGTCATCGTCATCTTTATAATCAAA
CATTGACACTCCAAGAACTGATTCATCCATAATTGAAGCTGGATCAAAGAAATCAGGCTTCAGTTCTGTT
CTCTCTCGTCTGTTCTTTGATGGTGGCAAATCTATATCCATGGTGTCAAAATCCATTCCCTCATTAAGAT
CCTCAATCCTCCCTTCTGAGGACATCATAACATCTTCCACAATTGGCTCTTCATCATCTTCCATTAGGCT
TGTGCCACGCCGATTATAATCAAGAGGTGTTTGATGATGTTCAGTCTGCATTGGATAAACACTCATGAAG
CTATCCTCAGGCCGTAATCTTTTGGGCTCTCTCATAATAGTGGAGGTGAGTTGTGGTGTCTGCATCATAA
CAGGGGTGTGCAGTGTTTGTTCTCTGCTTAACCACATACTGTCACTACTACTACTTTCTTCAGTGAGTGA
AAGCTGCATGCCCTCAACCACTTTCCGTTTTCCTGTAGATGGTTTTGATTTTTTACTCCGTACTGTTGAC
CCCCGGCTGCTGATTCCACTAATGACTGACATGGTGTCATCATCACCACCAGCTAGCAAAGAATTTCGGT
AAGACATCAGTGGAAGCCACACATCCTCTCTTCGGAGTGACATCTGAAAGGTCAT
