LOCUS       Exported 8474 bp ds-DNA circular SYN 12-MAY-2021
DEFINITION  synthetic circular DNA
ACCESSION   .
VERSION     .
KEYWORDS    pEGFP-STAG2-wildtype
SOURCE      synthetic DNA construct
  ORGANISM  synthetic DNA construct
REFERENCE   1 (bases 1 to 8474)
  AUTHORS   Solomon DA, Kim T, Diaz-Martinez LA, Fair J, Elkahloun AG, Harris
            BT, Toretsky JA, Rosenberg SA, Shukla N, Ladanyi M, Samuels Y, James
            CD, Yu H, Kim JS, Waldman T
  TITLE     Mutational inactivation of STAG2 causes aneuploidy in human cancer.
  JOURNAL   Science. 2011 Aug 19;333(6045):1039-43.
  PUBMED    21852505
REFERENCE   2 (bases 1 to 8474)
  AUTHORS   .
  TITLE     Direct Submission
  JOURNAL   Exported May 12, 2021 from SnapGene Server 1.1.58
            http://www.snapgene.com
FEATURES             Location/Qualifiers
     source          1..8474
                     /organism="synthetic DNA construct"
                     /mol_type="other DNA"
     enhancer        16..319
                     /label=CMV enhancer
                     /note="human cytomegalovirus immediate early enhancer"
     promoter        320..523
                     /label=CMV promoter
                     /note="human cytomegalovirus (CMV) immediate early
                     promoter"
     primer_bind     474..494
                     /label=CMV-F
                     /note="Human CMV immediate early promoter, forward primer"
     regulatory      562..571
                     /regulatory_class="other"
                     /note="vertebrate consensus sequence for strong initiation
                     of translation (Kozak, 1987)"
     CDS             568..1284
                     /codon_start=1
                     /product="enhanced GFP"
                     /label=EGFP
                     /translation="MVSKGEELFTGVVPILVELDGDVNGHKFSVSGEGEGDATYGKLTL
                     KFICTTGKLPVPWPTLVTTLTYGVQCFSRYPDHMKQHDFFKSAMPEGYVQERTIFFKDD
                     GNYKTRAEVKFEGDTLVNRIELKGIDFKEDGNILGHKLEYNYNSHNVYIMADKQKNGIK
                     VNFKIRHNIEDGSVQLADHYQQNTPIGDGPVLLPDNHYLSTQSALSKDPNEKRDHMVLL
                     EFVTAAGITLGMDELYK"
     CDS             568..1284
                     /codon_start=1
                     /product="the original enhanced GFP (Yang et al., 1996)"
                     /label=EGFP
                     /note="mammalian codon-optimized"
                     /translation="MVSKGEELFTGVVPILVELDGDVNGHKFSVSGEGEGDATYGKLTL
                     KFICTTGKLPVPWPTLVTTLTYGVQCFSRYPDHMKQHDFFKSAMPEGYVQERTIFFKDD
                     GNYKTRAEVKFEGDTLVNRIELKGIDFKEDGNILGHKLEYNYNSHNVYIMADKQKNGIK
                     VNFKIRHNIEDGSVQLADHYQQNTPIGDGPVLLPDNHYLSTQSALSKDPNEKRDHMVLL
                     EFVTAAGITLGMDELYK"
     primer_bind     complement(613..634)
                     /label=EGFP-N
                     /note="EGFP, reverse primer"
     primer_bind     complement(874..893)
                     /label=EXFP-R
                     /note="For distinguishing EGFP variants, reverse primer"
     primer_bind     1221..1242
                     /label=EGFP-C
                     /note="EGFP, forward primer"
     CDS             5014..5037
                     /codon_start=1
                     /product="FLAG(R) epitope tag, followed by an enterokinase
                     cleavage site"
                     /label=FLAG
                     /translation="DYKDDDDK"
     misc_feature    5041..5093
                     /label=MCS
                     /note="multiple cloning site"
     polyA_signal    5217..5338
                     /label=SV40 poly(A) signal
                     /note="SV40 polyadenylation signal"
     primer_bind     complement(5254..5273)
                     /label=SV40pA-R
                     /note="SV40 polyA, reverse primer"
     primer_bind     5308..5327
                     /label=EBV-rev
                     /note="SV40 polyA terminator, reverse primer"
     rep_origin      complement(5345..5800)
                     /direction=LEFT
                     /label=f1 ori
                     /note="f1 bacteriophage origin of replication; arrow
                     indicates direction of (+) strand synthesis"
     primer_bind     complement(5482..5503)
                     /label=F1ori-F
                     /note="F1 origin, forward primer"
     primer_bind     5694..5713
                     /label=F1ori-R
                     /note="F1 origin, reverse primer"
     promoter        5827..5931
                     /gene="bla"
                     /label=AmpR promoter
     promoter        5933..6290
                     /label=SV40 promoter
                     /note="SV40 enhancer and early promoter"
     primer_bind     complement(5956..5976)
                     /label=pBABE 3'
                     /note="SV40 enhancer, reverse primer for pBABE vectors"
     rep_origin      6141..6276
                     /label=SV40 ori
                     /note="SV40 origin of replication"
     primer_bind     6203..6222
                     /label=SV40pro-F
                     /note="SV40 promoter/origin, forward primer"
     CDS             6325..7119
                     /codon_start=1
                     /gene="aph(3')-II (or nptII)"
                     /product="aminoglycoside phosphotransferase from Tn5"
                     /label=NeoR/KanR
                     /note="confers resistance to neomycin, kanamycin, and G418
                     (Geneticin(R))"
                     /translation="MIEQDGLHAGSPAAWVERLFGYDWAQQTIGCSDAAVFRLSAQGRP
                     VLFVKTDLSGALNELQDEAARLSWLATTGVPCAAVLDVVTEAGRDWLLLGEVPGQDLLS
                     SHLAPAEKVSIMADAMRRLHTLDPATCPFDHQAKHRIERARTRMEAGLVDQDDLDEEHQ
                     GLAPAELFARLKASMPDGEDLVVTHGDACLPNIMVENGRFSGFIDCGRLGVADRYQDIA
                     LATRDIAEELGGEWADRFLVLYGIAAPDSQRIAFYRLLDEFF"
     primer_bind     complement(6379..6398)
                     /label=Neo-R
                     /note="Neomycin resistance gene, reverse primer"
     primer_bind     6989..7008
                     /label=Neo-F
                     /note="Neomycin resistance gene, forward primer"
     primer_bind     complement(7307..7326)
                     /label=TK-pA-R
                     /note="Thymidine kinase polyA, reverse primer"
     polyA_signal    7351..7398
                     /label=HSV TK poly(A) signal
                     /note="herpes simplex virus thymidine kinase
                     polyadenylation signal (Cole and Stacy, 1985)"
     rep_origin      7727..8315
                     /direction=RIGHT
                     /label=ori
                     /note="high-copy-number ColE1/pMB1/pBR322/pUC origin of
                     replication"
     primer_bind     8216..8235
                     /label=pBR322ori-F
                     /note="pBR322 origin, forward primer"
ORIGIN
        1 atatatggag ttccgcgtta cataacttac ggtaaatggc ccgcctggct gaccgcccaa
       61 cgacccccgc ccattgacgt caataatgac gtatgttccc atagtaacgc caatagggac
      121 tttccattga cgtcaatggg tggagtattt acggtaaact gcccacttgg cagtacatca
      181 agtgtatcat atgccaagta cgccccctat tgacgtcaat gacggtaaat ggcccgcctg
      241 gcattatgcc cagtacatga ccttatggga ctttcctact tggcagtaca tctacgtatt
      301 agtcatcgct attaccatgg tgatgcggtt ttggcagtac atcaatgggc gtggatagcg
      361 gtttgactca cggggatttc caagtctcca ccccattgac gtcaatggga gtttgttttg
      421 gcaccaaaat caacgggact ttccaaaatg tcgtaacaac tccgccccat tgacgcaaat
      481 gggcggtagg cgtgtacggt gggaggtcta tataagcaga gctggtttag tgaaccgtca
      541 gatccgctag cgctaccggt cgccaccatg gtgagcaagg gcgaggagct gttcaccggg
      601 gtggtgccca tcctggtcga gctggacggc gacgtaaacg gccacaagtt cagcgtgtcc
      661 ggcgagggcg agggcgatgc cacctacggc aagctgaccc tgaagttcat ctgcaccacc
      721 ggcaagctgc ccgtgccctg gcccaccctc gtgaccaccc tgacctacgg cgtgcagtgc
      781 ttcagccgct accccgacca catgaagcag cacgacttct tcaagtccgc catgcccgaa
      841 ggctacgtcc aggagcgcac catcttcttc aaggacgacg gcaactacaa gacccgcgcc
      901 gaggtgaagt tcgagggcga caccctggtg aaccgcatcg agctgaaggg catcgacttc
      961 aaggaggacg gcaacatcct ggggcacaag ctggagtaca actacaacag ccacaacgtc
     1021 tatatcatgg ccgacaagca gaagaacggc atcaaggtga acttcaagat ccgccacaac
     1081 atcgaggacg gcagcgtgca gctcgccgac cactaccagc agaacacccc catcggcgac
     1141 ggccccgtgc tgctgcccga caaccactac ctgagcaccc agtccgccct gagcaaagac
     1201 cccaacgaga agcgcgatca catggtcctg ctggagttcg tgaccgccgc cgggatcact
     1261 ctcggcatgg acgagctgta caagtactca gatctcgacg agctcactag tcgcggccgc
     1321 atgatagcag ctccagaaat accaactgat tttaatctac tacaggagtc agaaacacat
     1381 ttttcttctg acacagattt tgaagatatc gaaggaaaaa accaaaagca aggcaaaggc
     1441 aaaacttgta aaaaaggcaa aaagggccca gcagaaaagg gcaaaggtgg aaatggagga
     1501 ggaaaacctc cttctggtcc aaaccgaatg aatggtcatc accaacagaa tggagtggaa
     1561 aacatgatgt tgtttgaagt tgttaaaatg ggcaagagtg ctatgcagtc ggtggtagat
     1621 gattggatag aatcatacaa gcatgaccga gatatagcac ttcttgacct tatcaacttt
     1681 tttattcagt gttcaggctg taaaggagtt gtcacagcag aaatgtttag acatatgcag
     1741 aactctgaga taattcgaaa aatgactgaa gaattcgatg aggatagtgg agattatcca
     1801 cttaccatgg ctggtcctca gtggaagaag ttcaaatcca gtttttgtga attcattggc
     1861 gtgttagtac ggcaatgtca atatagtatc atatatgatg agtatatgat ggatacagtc
     1921 atttcacttc ttacaggatt gtctgactca caagtcagag catttcgaca tacaagcacc
     1981 ctggcagcta tgaagttgat gacagctttg gtgaatgtgg cactaaatct tagcattaat
     2041 atggataata cacaaagaca atatgaagca gaacggaata aaatgattgg aaaacgagcc
     2101 aatgagaggc tagaactcct gctacaaaag cggaaagagc ttcaggaaaa tcaagatgaa
     2161 atagaaaata tgatgaatgc aatatttaaa ggagtgtttg tacatagata ccgtgatgcg
     2221 atagctgaaa ttcgagctat ttgcattgaa gagattggca tttggatgaa gatgtatagt
     2281 gatgcctttc ttaatgacag ttatttaaaa tatgttggtt ggactatgca tgataagcaa
     2341 ggtgaagtaa gactcaaatg tcttactgct ctacaagggc tttattataa caaagagctt
     2401 aattccaaac tggaactttt taccagtcgg ttcaaggata gaattgtgtc tatgaccctt
     2461 gacaaagaat atgatgttgc agtacaagca ataaaattac tcactcttgt tttacagagt
     2521 agtgaagaag ttctcactgc agaagattgt gaaaatgtct atcatctggt ttattcagct
     2581 caccggccag tagcagtagc agctggagaa tttctctaca aaaagctctt cagtcgtaga
     2641 gatccagagg aggatggaat gatgaaaaga agaggaagac aaggtccaaa tgccaacctt
     2701 gttaagacat tggttttttt ctttctagaa agtgagttac atgagcatgc agcatacctt
     2761 gtggatagca tgtgggactg tgctactgag ctgctgaaag actgggaatg tatgaatagc
     2821 ttgttactgg aagagccact tagtggagag gaagcactaa cagataggca agagagtgct
     2881 ctgattgaaa taatgctttg taccattaga caagcggctg aatgtcatcc tcccgtggga
     2941 agagggacag gaaaaagggt gcttacagca aaggagaaga agacacagtt ggatgatagg
     3001 acaaaaatca ctgagctttt tgccgtggcc cttcctcagt tattagcaaa atactctgta
     3061 gatgcagaaa aggtgactaa cttgttgcag ttgcctcagt actttgattt ggaaatatat
     3121 accactggac gattagaaaa gcatttggat gccttattgc gacagatccg gaatattgta
     3181 gagaagcaca cagatacaga tgttttggaa gcatgttcta aaacttacca tgcactctgt
     3241 aatgaagagt tcacaatctt caacagagta gatatttcaa gaagtcaact gatagatgaa
     3301 ttggcagata aatttaaccg gcttcttgaa gattttctgc aagagggtga agaacctgat
     3361 gaagatgatg catatcaggt attgtcaaca ttgaagagga tcactgcttt tcataatgcc
     3421 catgaccttt caaagtggga tttatttgct tgtaattaca aactcttgaa aactggaatc
     3481 gaaaatggag acatgcctga gcagattgtt attcacgcac tgcagtgtac tcactatgta
     3541 atcctttggc aacttgctaa gataactgaa agcagctcta caaaggagga cttgctgcgt
     3601 ttaaagaaac aaatgagagt attttgtcag atatgtcaac attacctgac caacgtgaat
     3661 actactgtta aggaacaggc cttcactatt ctgtgtgata ttttgatgat cttcagccat
     3721 cagattatgt caggagggcg tgacatgtta gagccattag tgtatacccc tgattcttca
     3781 ttgcagtctg agttgctcag ctttattttg gatcatgtct tcattgaaca ggatgatgat
     3841 aataatagtg cagatggtca gcaagaggat gaagccagta aaattgaagc tctgcacaag
     3901 agaagaaatt tacttgcagc attttgtaag ctaattgtat atactgtggt ggagatgaat
     3961 acagctgcag atatcttcaa acagtatatg aagtattata atgactatgg agatatcatc
     4021 aaagaaacaa tgagtaaaac aaggcagata gacaaaattc agtgtgctaa gacccttatt
     4081 ctcagtctgc aacagctttt taatgaaatg atacaagaaa atggctataa ttttgataga
     4141 tcatcctcta catttagtgg cataaaagaa cttgctcgac gttttgcttt aacttttgga
     4201 cttgatcagt tgaaaacaag agaagccatt gccatgctac acaaagatgg catagaattt
     4261 gcttttaaag agcctaatcc gcaaggggag agccatccac ctttaaattt ggcatttctt
     4321 gatattctga gtgaattttc ttctaaacta cttcgacaag acaaaagaac agtgtatgtt
     4381 tacttggaaa agttcatgac ctttcagatg tcactccgaa gagaggatgt gtggcttcca
     4441 ctgatgtctt accgaaattc tttgctagct ggtggtgatg atgacaccat gtcagtcatt
     4501 agtggaatca gcagccgggg gtcaacagta cggagtaaaa aatcaaaacc atctacagga
     4561 aaacggaaag tggttgaggg catgcagctt tcactcactg aagaaagtag tagtagtgac
     4621 agtatgtggt taagcagaga acaaacactg cacacccctg ttatgatgca gacaccacaa
     4681 ctcacctcca ctattatgag agagcccaaa agattacggc ctgaggatag cttcatgagt
     4741 gtttatccaa tgcagactga acatcatcaa acacctcttg attataatcg gcgtggcaca
     4801 agcctaatgg aagatgatga agagccaatt gtggaagatg ttatgatgtc ctcagaaggg
     4861 aggattgagg atcttaatga gggaatggat tttgacacca tggatataga tttgccacca
     4921 tcaaagaaca gacgagagag aacagaactg aagcctgatt tctttgatcc agcttcaatt
     4981 atggatgaat cagttcttgg agtgtcaatg tttgattata aagatgacga tgacaagtaa
     5041 ctcgagctca agcttcgaat tctgcagtcg acggtaccgc gggcccggga tccaccggat
     5101 ctagataact gatcataatc agccatacca catttgtaga ggttttactt gctttaaaaa
     5161 acctcccaca cctccccctg aacctgaaac ataaaatgaa tgcaattgtt gttgttaact
     5221 tgtttattgc agcttataat ggttacaaat aaagcaatag catcacaaat ttcacaaata
     5281 aagcattttt ttcactgcat tctagttgtg gtttgtccaa actcatcaat gtatcttaac
     5341 gcgtaaattg taagcgttaa tattttgtta aaattcgcgt taaatttttg ttaaatcagc
     5401 tcatttttta accaataggc cgaaatcggc aaaatccctt ataaatcaaa agaatagacc
     5461 gagatagggt tgagtgttgt tccagtttgg aacaagagtc cactattaaa gaacgtggac
     5521 tccaacgtca aaggnnnnnn nnnnnnnnnn nnnnnnnnnn nnnnnnnnnn nnnnnnnnnn
     5581 nnntnnnnnn nnnnnnnnnn nnnnnnnnnn nnnnnnnnnn nnnnnnnnnn nnnnnnnnnn
     5641 nnnnnnnnnn nnnnnnnnnn nnnnnnnnnn nnnnngnnnn nnnnnnnnnn nnnnnnnnnn
     5701 nnnnnnnnnn nnnnnnnnnn nnnnnnnnnn nnnnnnnnnn nnnnnnnnnn nnnnnnnnnn
     5761 nnnnnnnnnn nnnnnnnnnn nnnnnnnnnn nnnnnnnnnn caggtggcac ttttcgggga
     5821 aatgtgcgcg gaacccctat ttgtttattt ttctaaatac attcaaatat gtatccgctc
     5881 atgagacaat aaccctgata aatgcttcaa taatattgaa aaaggaagag tcctgaggcg
     5941 gaaagaacca gctgtggaat gtgtgtcagt tagggtgtgg aaagtcccca ggctccccag
     6001 caggcagaag tatgcaaagc atgcatctca attagtcagc aaccaggtgt ggaaagtccc
     6061 caggctcccc agcaggcaga agtatgcaaa gcatgcatct caattagtca gcaaccatag
     6121 tcccgcccct aactccgccc atcccgcccc taactccgcc cagttccgcc cattctccgc
     6181 cccatggctg actaattttt tttatttatg cagaggccga ggccgcctcg gcctctgagc
     6241 tattccagaa gtagtgagga ggcttttttg gaggcctagg cttttgcaaa gatcgatcaa
     6301 gagacaggat gaggatcgtt tcgcatgatt gaacaagatg gattgcacgc aggttctccg
     6361 gccgcttggg tggagaggct attcggctat gactgggcac aacagacaat cggctgctct
     6421 gatgccgccg tgttccggct gtcagcgcag gggcgcccgg ttctttttgt caagaccgac
     6481 ctgtccggtg ccctgaatga actgcaagac gaggcagcgc ggctatcgtg gctggccacg
     6541 acgggcgttc cttgcgcagc tgtgctcgac gttgtcactg aagcgggaag ggactggctg
     6601 ctattgggcg aagtgccggg gcaggatctc ctgtcatctc accttgctcc tgccgagaaa
     6661 gtatccatca tggctgatgc aatgcggcgg ctgcatacgc ttgatccggc tacctgccca
     6721 ttcgaccacc aagcgaaaca tcgcatcgag cgagcacgta ctcggatgga agccggtctt
     6781 gtcgatcagg atgatctgga cgaagagcat caggggctcg cgccagccga actgttcgcc
     6841 aggctcaagg cgagcatgcc cgacggcgag gatctcgtcg tgacccatgg cgatgcctgc
     6901 ttgccgaata tcatggtgga aaatggccgc ttttctggat tcatcgactg tggccggctg
     6961 ggtgtggcgg accgctatca ggacatagcg ttggctaccc gtgatattgc tgaagagctt
     7021 ggcggcgaat gggctgaccg cttcctcgtg ctttacggta tcgccgctcc cgattcgcag
     7081 cgcatcgcct tctatcgcct tcttgacgag ttcttctgag cgggactctg gggttcgaaa
     7141 tgaccgacca agcgacgccc aacctgccat cacgagattt cgattccacc gccgccttct
     7201 atgaaaggtt gggcttcgga atcgttttcc gggacgccgg ctggatgatc ctccagcgcg
     7261 gggatctcat gctggagttc ttcgcccacc ctagggggag gctaactgaa acacggaagg
     7321 agacaatacc ggaaggaacc cgcgctatga cggcaataaa aagacagaat aaaacgcacg
     7381 gtgttgggtc gtttgttcat aaacgcgggg ttcggtccca gggctggcac tctgtcgata
     7441 ccccaccgag accccattgg ggccaatacg cccgcgtttc ttccttttcc ccaccccacc
     7501 ccccaagttc gggtgaaggc ccagggctcg cagccaacgt cggggcggca ggccctgcca
     7561 tagcctcagg ttactcatat atactttaga ttgatttaaa acttcatttt taatttaaaa
     7621 ggatctaggt gaagatcctt tttgataatc tcatgaccaa aatcccttaa cgtgagtttt
     7681 cgttccactg agcgtcagac cccgtagaaa agatcaaagg atcttcttga gatccttttt
     7741 ttctgcgcgt aatctgctgc ttgcaaacaa aaaaaccacc gctaccagcg gtggtttgtt
     7801 tgccggatca agagctacca actctttttc cgaaggtaac tggcttcagc agagcgcaga
     7861 taccaaatac tgttcttcta gtgtagccgt agttaggcca ccacttcaag aactctgtag
     7921 caccgcctac atacctcgct ctgctaatcc tgttaccagt ggctgctgcc agtggcgata
     7981 agtcgtgtct taccgggttg gactcaagac gatagttacc ggataaggcg cagcggtcgg
     8041 gctgaacggg gggttcgtgc acacagccca gcttggagcg aacgacctac accgaactga
     8101 gatacctaca gcgtgagcta tgagaaagcg ccacgcttcc cgaagggaga aaggcggaca
     8161 ggtatccggt aagcggcagg gtcggaacag gagagcgcac gagggagctt ccagggggaa
     8221 acgcctggta tctttatagt cctgtcgggt ttcgccacct ctgacttgag cgtcgatttt
     8281 tgtgatgctc gtcagggggg cggagcctat ggaaaaacgc cagcaacgcg gcctttttac
     8341 ggttcctggc cttttgctgg ccttttgctc acatgttctt tcctgcgtta tcccctgatt
     8401 ctgtggataa ccgtattacc gccatgcatt agttattaat agtaatcaat tacggggtca
     8461 ttagttcata gccc
//
